>Addgene plasmid #17291 | pLenti CMV/TO Hygro DEST (693-2) | depositor full sequence | sequence record 8554 | Author sequence
CAGGTGGCACTTTTCGGGGAAATGTGCGCGGAACCCCTATTTGTTTATTTTTCTAAATACATTCAAATAT
GTATCCGCTCATGAGACAATAACCCTGATAAATGCTTCAATAATATTGAAAAAGGAAGAGTATGAGTATT
CAACATTTCCGTGTCGCCCTTATTCCCTTTTTTGCGGCATTTTGCCTTCCTGTTTTTGCTCACCCAGAAA
CGCTGGTGAAAGTAAAAGATGCTGAAGATCAGTTGGGTGCACGAGTGGGTTACATCGAACTGGATCTCAA
CAGCGGTAAGATCCTTGAGAGTTTTCGCCCCGAAGAACGTTTTCCAATGATGAGCACTTTTAAAGTTCTG
CTATGTGGCGCGGTATTATCCCGTATTGACGCCGGGCAAGAGCAACTCGGTCGCCGCATACACTATTCTC
AGAATGACTTGGTTGAGTACTCACCAGTCACAGAAAAGCATCTTACGGATGGCATGACAGTAAGAGAATT
ATGCAGTGCTGCCATAACCATGAGTGATAACACTGCGGCCAACTTACTTCTGACAACGATCGGAGGACCG
AAGGAGCTAACCGCTTTTTTGCACAACATGGGGGATCATGTAACTCGCCTTGATCGTTGGGAACCGGAGC
TGAATGAAGCCATACCAAACGACGAGCGTGACACCACGATGCCTGTAGCAATGGCAACAACGTTGCGCAA
ACTATTAACTGGCGAACTACTTACTCTAGCTTCCCGGCAACAATTAATAGACTGGATGGAGGCGGATAAA
GTTGCAGGACCACTTCTGCGCTCGGCCCTTCCGGCTGGCTGGTTTATTGCTGATAAATCTGGAGCCGGTG
AGCGTGGGTCTCGCGGTATCATTGCAGCACTGGGGCCAGATGGTAAGCCCTCCCGTATCGTAGTTATCTA
CACGACGGGGAGTCAGGCAACTATGGATGAACGAAATAGACAGATCGCTGAGATAGGTGCCTCACTGATT
AAGCATTGGTAACTGTCAGACCAAGTTTACTCATATATACTTTAGATTGATTTAAAACTTCATTTTTAAT
TTAAAAGGATCTAGGTGAAGATCCTTTTTGATAATCTCATGACCAAAATCCCTTAACGTGAGTTTTCGTT
CCACTGAGCGTCAGACCCCGTAGAAAAGATCAAAGGATCTTCTTGAGATCCTTTTTTTCTGCGCGTAATC
TGCTGCTTGCAAACAAAAAAACCACCGCTACCAGCGGTGGTTTGTTTGCCGGATCAAGAGCTACCAACTC
TTTTTCCGAAGGTAACTGGCTTCAGCAGAGCGCAGATACCAAATACTGTCCTTCTAGTGTAGCCGTAGTT
AGGCCACCACTTCAAGAACTCTGTAGCACCGCCTACATACCTCGCTCTGCTAATCCTGTTACCAGTGGCT
GCTGCCAGTGGCGATAAGTCGTGTCTTACCGGGTTGGACTCAAGACGATAGTTACCGGATAAGGCGCAGC
GGTCGGGCTGAACGGGGGGTTCGTGCACACAGCCCAGCTTGGAGCGAACGACCTACACCGAACTGAGATA
CCTACAGCGTGAGCTATGAGAAAGCGCCACGCTTCCCGAAGGGAGAAAGGCGGACAGGTATCCGGTAAGC
GGCAGGGTCGGAACAGGAGAGCGCACGAGGGAGCTTCCAGGGGGAAACGCCTGGTATCTTTATAGTCCTG
TCGGGTTTCGCCACCTCTGACTTGAGCGTCGATTTTTGTGATGCTCGTCAGGGGGGCGGAGCCTATGGAA
AAACGCCAGCAACGCGGCCTTTTTACGGTTCCTGGCCTTTTGCTGGCCTTTTGCTCACATGTTCTTTCCT
GCGTTATCCCCTGATTCTGTGGATAACCGTATTACCGCCTTTGAGTGAGCTGATACCGCTCGCCGCAGCC
GAACGACCGAGCGCAGCGAGTCAGTGAGCGAGGAAGCGGAAGAGCGCCCAATACGCAAACCGCCTCTCCC
CGCGCGTTGGCCGATTCATTAATGCAGCTGGCACGACAGGTTTCCCGACTGGAAAGCGGGCAGTGAGCGC
AACGCAATTAATGTGAGTTAGCTCACTCATTAGGCACCCCAGGCTTTACACTTTATGCTTCCGGCTCGTA
TGTTGTGTGGAATTGTGAGCGGATAACAATTTCACACAGGAAACAGCTATGACCATGATTACGCCAAGCG
CGCAATTAACCCTCACTAAAGGGAACAAAAGCTGGAGCTGCAAGCTTAATGTAGTCTTATGCAATACTCT
TGTAGTCTTGCAACATGGTAACGATGAGTTAGCAACATGCCTTACAAGGAGAGAAAAAGCACCGTGCATG
CCGATTGGTGGAAGTAAGGTGGTACGATCGTGCCTTATTAGGAAGGCAACAGACGGGTCTGACATGGATT
GGACGAACCACTGAATTGCCGCATTGCAGAGATATTGTATTTAAGTGCCTAGCTCGATACAATAAACGGG
TCTCTCTGGTTAGACCAGATCTGAGCCTGGGAGCTCTCTGGCTAACTAGGGAACCCACTGCTTAAGCCTC
AATAAAGCTTGCCTTGAGTGCTTCAAGTAGTGTGTGCCCGTCTGTTGTGTGACTCTGGTAACTAGAGATC
CCTCAGACCCTTTTAGTCAGTGTGGAAAATCTCTAGCAGTGGCGCCCGAACAGGGACCTGAAAGCGAAAG
GGAAACCAGAGCTCTCTCGACGCAGGACTCGGCTTGCTGAAGCGCGCACGGCAAGAGGCGAGGGGCGGCG
ACTGGTGAGTACGCCAAAAATTTTGACTAGCGGAGGCTAGAAGGAGAGAGATGGGTGCGAGAGCGTCAGT
ATTAAGCGGGGGAGAATTAGATCGCGATGGGAAAAAATTCGGTTAAGGCCAGGGGGAAAGAAAAAATATA
AATTAAAACATATAGTATGGGCAAGCAGGGAGCTAGAACGATTCGCAGTTAATCCTGGCCTGTTAGAAAC
ATCAGAAGGCTGTAGACAAATACTGGGACAGCTACAACCATCCCTTCAGACAGGATCAGAAGAACTTAGA
TCATTATATAATACAGTAGCAACCCTCTATTGTGTGCATCAAAGGATAGAGATAAAAGACACCAAGGAAG
CTTTAGACAAGATAGAGGAAGAGCAAAACAAAAGTAAGACCACCGCACAGCAAGCGGCCGCTGATCTTCA
GACCTGGAGGAGGAGATATGAGGGACAATTGGAGAAGTGAATTATATAAATATAAAGTAGTAAAAATTGA
ACCATTAGGAGTAGCACCCACCAAGGCAAAGAGAAGAGTGGTGCAGAGAGAAAAAAGAGCAGTGGGAATA
GGAGCTTTGTTCCTTGGGTTCTTGGGAGCAGCAGGAAGCACTATGGGCGCAGCCTCAATGACGCTGACGG
TACAGGCCAGACAATTATTGTCTGGTATAGTGCAGCAGCAGAACAATTTGCTGAGGGCTATTGAGGCGCA
ACAGCATCTGTTGCAACTCACAGTCTGGGGCATCAAGCAGCTCCAGGCAAGAATCCTGGCTGTGGAAAGA
TACCTAAAGGATCAACAGCTCCTGGGGATTTGGGGTTGCTCTGGAAAACTCATTTGCACCACTGCTGTGC
CTTGGAATGCTAGTTGGAGTAATAAATCTCTGGAACAGATTGGAATCACACGACCTGGATGGAGTGGGAC
AGAGAAATTAACAATTACACAAGCTTAATACACTCCTTAATTGAAGAATCGCAAAACCAGCAAGAAAAGA
ATGAACAAGAATTATTGGAATTAGATAAATGGGCAAGTTTGTGGAATTGGTTTAACATAACAAATTGGCT
GTGGTATATAAAATTATTCATAATGATAGTAGGAGGCTTGGTAGGTTTAAGAATAGTTTTTGCTGTACTT
TCTATAGTGAATAGAGTTAGGCAGGGATATTCACCATTATCGTTTCAGACCCACCTCCCAACCCCGAGGG
GACCCGACAGGCCCGAAGGAATAGAAGAAGAAGGTGGAGAGAGAGACAGAGACAGATCCATTCGATTAGT
GAACGGATCTCGACGGTTAACTTTTAAAAGAAAAGGGGGGATTGGGGGGTACAGTGCAGGGGAAAGAATA
GTAGACATAATAGCAACAGACATACAAACTAAAGAATTACAAAAACAAATTACAAAAATTCAAAATTTTA
TCGATAAGCTTGGGAGTTCCGCGTTACATAACTTACGGTAAATGGCCCGCCTGGCTGACCGCCCAACGAC
CCCCGCCCATTGACGTCAATAATGACGTATGTTCCCATAGTAACGCCAATAGGGACTTTCCATTGACGTC
AATGGGTGGAGTATTTACGGTAAACTGCCCACTTGGCAGTACATCAAGTGTATCATATGCCAAGTACGCC
CCCTATTGACGTCAATGACGGTAAATGGCCCGCCTGGCATTATGCCCAGTACATGACCTTATGGGACTTT
CCTACTTGGCAGTACATCTACGTATTAGTCATCGCTATTACCATGGTGATGCGGTTTTGGCAGTACATCA
ATGGGCGTGGATAGCGGTTTGACTCACGGGGATTTCCAAGTCTCCACCCCATTGACGTCAATGGGAGTTT
GTTTTGGCACCAAAATCAACGGGACTTTCCAAAATGTCGTAACAACTCCGCCCCATTGACGCAAATGGGC
GGTAGGCGTGTACGGTGGGAGGTCTATATAAGCAGAGCTCTCCCTATCAGTGATAGAGATCTCCCTATCA
GTGATAGAGATCGTCGACTAGTCCAGTGTGGTGGAATTCTGCAGATATCAACAAGTTTGTACAAAAAAGC
TGAACGAGAAACGTAAAATGATATAAATATCAATATATTAAATTAGATTTTGCATAAAAAACAGACTACA
TAATACTGTAAAACACAACATATCCAGTCACTATGGCGGCCGCATTAGGCACCCCAGGCTTTACACTTTA
TGCTTCCGGCTCGTATAATGTGTGGATTTTGAGTTAGGATCCGGCGAGATTTTCAGGAGCTAAGGAAGCT
AAAATGGAGAAAAAAATCACTGGATATACCACCGTTGATATATCCCAATGGCATCGTAAAGAACATTTTG
AGGCATTTCAGTCAGTTGCTCAATGTACCTATAACCAGACCGTTCAGCTGGATATTACGGCCTTTTTAAA
GACCGTAAAGAAAAATAAGCACAAGTTTTATCCGGCCTTTATTCACATTCTTGCCCGCCTGATGAATGCT
CATCCGGAATTCCGTATGGCAATGAAAGACGGTGAGCTGGTGATATGGGATAGTGTTCACCCTTGTTACA
CCGTTTTCCATGAGCAAACTGAAACGTTTTCATCGCTCTGGAGTGAATACCACGACGATTTCCGGCAGTT
TCTACACATATATTCGCAAGATGTGGCGTGTTACGGTGAAAACCTGGCCTATTTCCCTAAAGGGTTTATT
GAGAATATGTTTTTCGTCTCAGCCAATCCCTGGGTGAGTTTCACCAGTTTTGATTTAAACGTGGCCAATA
TGGACAACTTCTTCGCCCCCGTTTTCACCATGGGCAAATATTATACGCAAGGCGACAAGGTGCTGATGCC
GCTGGCGATTCAGGTTCATCATGCCGTCTGTGATGGCTTCCATGTCGGCAGAATGCTTAATGAATTACAA
CAGTACTGCGATGAGTGGCAGGGCGGGGCGTAAAGATCTGGATCCGGCTTACTAAAAGCCAGATAACAGT
ATGCGTATTTGCGCGCTGATTTTTGCGGTATAAGAATATATACTGATATGTATACCCGAAGTATGTCAAA
AAGAGGTGTGCTATGAAGCAGCGTATTACAGTGACAGTTGACAGCGACAGCTATCAGTTGCTCAAGGCAT
ATATGATGTCAATATCTCCGGTCTGGTAAGCACAACCATGCAGAATGAAGCCCGTCGTCTGCGTGCCGAA
CGCTGGAAAGCGGAAAATCAGGAAGGGATGGCTGAGGTCGCCCGGTTTATTGAAATGAACGGCTCTTTTG
CTGACGAGAACAGGGACTGGTGAAATGCAGTTTAAGGTTTACACCTATAAAAGAGAGAGCCGTTATCGTC
TGTTTGTGGATGTACAGAGTGATATTATTGACACGCCCGGGCGACGGATGGTGATCCCCCTGGCCAGTGC
ACGTCTGCTGTCAGATAAAGTCTCCCGTGAACTTTACCCGGTGGTGCATATCGGGGATGAAAGCTGGCGC
ATGATGACCACCGATATGGCCAGTGTGCCGGTCTCCGTTATCGGGGAAGAAGTGGCTGATCTCAGCCACC
GCGAAAATGACATCAAAAACGCCATTAACCTGATGTTCTGGGGAATATAAATGTCAGGCTCCGTTATACA
CAGCCAGTCTGCAGGTCGACCATAGTGACTGGATATGTTGTGTTTTACAGTATTATGTAGTCTGTTTTTT
ATGCAAAATCTAATTTAATATATTGATATTTATATCATTTTACGTTTCTCGTTCAGCTTTCTTGTACAAA
GTGGTTGATATCCAGCACAGTGGCGGCCGCTCGACAATCAACCTCTGGATTACAAAATTTGTGAAAGATT
GACTGGTATTCTTAACTATGTTGCTCCTTTTACGCTATGTGGATACGCTGCTTTAATGCCTTTGTATCAT
GCTATTGCTTCCCGTATGGCTTTCATTTTCTCCTCCTTGTATAAATCCTGGTTGCTGTCTCTTTATGAGG
AGTTGTGGCCCGTTGTCAGGCAACGTGGCGTGGTGTGCACTGTGTTTGCTGACGCAACCCCCACTGGTTG
GGGCATTGCCACCACCTGTCAGCTCCTTTCCGGGACTTTCGCTTTCCCCCTCCCTATTGCCACGGCGGAA
CTCATCGCCGCCTGCCTTGCCCGCTGCTGGACAGGGGCTCGGCTGTTGGGCACTGACAATTCCGTGGTGT
TGTCGGGGAAGCTGACGTCCTTTCCATGGCTGCTCGCCTGTGTTGCCACCTGGATTCTGCGCGGGACGTC
CTTCTGCTACGTCCCTTCGGCCCTCAATCCAGCGGACCTTCCTTCCCGCGGCCTGCTGCCGGCTCTGCGG
CCTCTTCCGCGTCTTCGCCTTCGCCCTCAGACGAGTCGGATCTCCCTTTGGGCCGCCTCCCCGCCTGGAA
TTCTGCAGATATCCGGACTAGTGATCTCTCGAGGTTAACGAATTCTACCGGGTAGGGGAGGCGCTTTTCC
CAAGGCAGTCTGGAGCATGCGCTTTAGCAGCCCCGCTGGGCACTTGGCGCTACACAAGTGGCCTCTGGCC
TCGCACACATTCCACATCCACCGGTAGGCGCCAACCGGCTCCGTTCTTTGGTGGCCCCTTCGCGCCACCT
TCTACTCCTCCCCTAGTCAGGAAGTTCCCCCCCGCCCCGCAGCTCGCGTCGTGCAGGACGTGACAAATGG
AAGTAGCACGTCTCACTAGTCTCGTGCAGATGGACAGCACCGCTGAGCAATGGAAGCGGGTAGGCCTTTG
GGGCAGCGGCCAATAGCAGCTTTGCTCCTTCGCTTTCTGGGCTCAGAGGCTGGGAAGGGGTGGGTCCGGG
GGCGGGCTCAGGGGCGGGCTCAGGGGCGGGGCGGGCGCCCGAAGGTCCTCCGGAGGCCCGGCATTCTGCA
CGCTTCAAAAGCGCACGTCTGCCGCGCTGTTCTCCTCTTCCTCATCTCCGGGCCTTTCGACCTGCATCCC
GCCACCATGAAAAAGCCTGAACTCACCGCGACGTCTGTCGAGAAGTTTCTGATCGAAAAGTTCGACAGCG
TCTCCGACCTGATGCAGCTCTCGGAGGGCGAAGAATCTCGTGCTTTCAGCTTCGATGTAGGAGGGCGTGG
ATATGTCCTGCGGGTAAATAGCTGCGCCGATGGTTTCTACAAAGATCGTTATGTTTATCGGCACTTTGCA
TCGGCCGCGCTCCCGATTCCGGAAGTGCTTGACATTGGGGAATTCAGCGAGAGCCTGACCTATTGCATCT
CCCGCCGTGCACAGGGTGTCACGTTGCAAGACCTGCCTGAAACCGAACTGCCCGCTGTTCTGCAGCCGGT
CGCGGAGGCCATGGATGCGATCGCTGCGGCCGATCTTAGCCAGACGAGCGGGTTCGGCCCATTCGGACCG
CAAGGAATCGGTCAATACACTACATGGCGTGATTTCATATGCGCGATTGCTGATCCCCATGTGTATCACT
GGCAAACTGTGATGGACGACACCGTCAGTGCGTCCGTCGCGCAGGCTCTCGATGAGCTGATGCTTTGGGC
CGAGGACTGCCCCGAAGTCCGGCACCTCGTGCACGCGGATTTCGGCTCCAACAATGTCCTGACGGACAAT
GGCCGCATAACAGCGGTCATTGACTGGAGCGAGGCGATGTTCGGGGATTCCCAATACGAGGTCGCCAACA
TCTTCTTCTGGAGGCCGTGGTTGGCTTGTATGGAGCAGCAGACGCGCTACTTCGAGCGGAGGCATCCGGA
GCTTGCAGGATCGCCGCGGCTCCGGGGCGTATATGCTCCGCATTGGTCTTGACCAACTCTATCAGAGCTT
GGTTGACGGCAATTTCGATGATGCAGCTTGGGCGCAGGGTCGATGCGACGCAATCGTCCGATCCGGAGCC
GGGACTGTCGGGCGTACACAAATCGCCCGCAGAAGCGCGGCCGTCTGGACCGATGGCTGTGTAGAAGTAC
TCGCCGATAGTGGAAACCGACGCCCCAGCACTCGTCCGAGGGCAAAGGAATAGAGTAGATGCCGACCGAA
CAAGAGCTGATTTCGAGAACGCCTCAGCCAGCAACTCGCGCGAGCCTAGCAAGGCAAATGCGAGAGAACG
GCCTTACGCTTGGTGGCACAGTTCTCGTCCACAGTTCGCTAAGCTCGCTCGGCTGGGTCGCGGGAGGGCC
GGTCGCAGTGATTCAGGCCCTTCTGGATTGTGTTGGTCCCCAGGGCACGATTGTCATGCCCACGCACTCG
GGTGATCTGACTGATCCCGCAGATTGGAGATCGCCGCCCGTGCCTGCCGATTGGGTGCAGATCCGTCGAG
GGCCCGGTACCTTTAAGACCAATGACTTACAAGGCAGCTGTAGATCTTAGCCACTTTTTAAAAGAAAAGG
GGGGACTGGAAGGGCTAGCTCACTCCCAACGAAGACAAGATCTGCTTTTTGCTTGTACTGGGTCTCTCTG
GTTAGACCAGATCTGAGCCTGGGAGCTCTCTGGCTGCCTAGGGAACCCACTGCTTAAGCCTCAATAAAGC
TTGCCTTGAGTGCTTCAAGTAGTGTGTGCCCGTCTGTTGTGTGACTCTGGTAACTAGAGATCCCTCAGAC
CCTTTTAGTCAGTGTGGAAAATCTCTAGCAGTAGTAGTTCATGTCATCTTATTATTCAGTATTTATAACT
TGCAAAGAAATGAATATCAGAGAGTGAGAGGAACTTGTTTATTGCAGCTTATAATGGTTACAAATAAAGC
AATAGCATCACAAATTTCACAAATAAAGCATTTTTTTCACTGCATTCTAGTTGTGGTTTGTCCAAACTCA
TCAATGTATCTTATCATGTCTGGCTCTAGCTATCCCGCCCCTAACTCCGCCCAGTTCCGCCCATTCTCCG
CCCCATGGCTGACTAATTTTTTTTATTTATGCAGAGGCCGAGGCCGCCTCGGCCTCTGAGCTATTCCAGA
AGTAGTGAGGAGGCTTTTTTGGAGGCCTAGGCTTTTGCGTCGAGACGTACCCAATTCGCCCTATAGTGAG
TCGTATTACGCGCGCTCACTGGCCGTCGTTTTACAACGTCGTGACTGGGAAAACCCTGGCGTTACCCAAC
TTAATCGCCTTGCAGCACATCCCCCTTTCGCCAGCTGGCGTAATAGCGAAGAGGCCCGCACCGATCGCCC
TTCCCAACAGTTGCGCAGCCTGAATGGCGAATGGCGCG
[124 nt withheld, positions 9839-9962]
C
[91 nt withheld, positions 9964-10054]
A
[49 nt withheld, positions 10056-10104]
CCTTTGACGTTGGAGTCCACGTTCTTT
[37 nt withheld, positions 10132-10168]
ACCCTATCTCGGTCTATTCTTTTGATTTATAAGGGATTTTGCCGATTTCGGCCTATTGGTTAAAAAATGA
GCTGATTTAACAAAAATTTAACGCGAATTTTAACAAAATATTAACGTTTACAATTTCC
Features (pLannotate 1.2.2; 37 found; start..end, strand, type, name):
     27..131     +  promoter       AmpR promoter: bla
    132..992     +  CDS            AmpR: β-lactamase; bla; confers resistance to ampicillin, carbenicillin, and related antibiotics
   1163..1751    +  rep_origin     ori: high-copy-number ColE1/pMB1/pBR322/pUC origin of replication
   1934..2026    +  CDS            lacI (fragment): lac repressor; lacI; The lac repressor binds to the lac operator to inhibit transcription in E. coli. This inhibition can be relieved by adding lactose or isopropyl-β-D-thiogalactopyranoside (IPTG).
   2039..2060    +  protein_bind   CAP binding site: CAP binding activates transcription in the presence of cAMP. E. coli catabolite activator protein
   2075..2105    +  promoter       lac promoter: promoter for the E. coli lac operon
   2113..2129    +  protein_bind   lac operator: The lac repressor binds to the lac operator to inhibit transcription in E. coli. This inhibition can be relieved by adding lactose or isopropyl-β-D-thiogalactopyranoside (IPTG). lac repressor encoded by lacI
   2174..2192    +  promoter       T3 promoter: promoter for bacteriophage T3 RNA polymerase
   2220..2441    +  promoter       RSV promoter: Rous sarcoma virus enhancer/promoter
   2448..2628    +  LTR            5' LTR (truncated): truncated 5' long terminal repeat (LTR) from HIV-1
   2672..2797    +  misc_feature   HIV-1 Ψ: packaging signal of human immunodeficiency virus type 1
   2781..3144    +  CDS            HIV-1 gag (fragment): gag protein from human immunodeficiency virus 1; gag
   3239..3575    +  ncRNA          RRE: Accession: RF00036 - HIV Rev response element
   3611..4000    +  CDS            env (fragment): ENV_HV1H2 - Experimental evidence at protein level: Swiss-Prot protein existence level 1. [Transmembrane protein gp41]: Acts as a class I viral fusion protein. Under the current model, the protein has at least 3 conformational states: pre-fusion native state, pre-hairpin intermediate state, and post-fusion hairpin state. During fusion of viral and target intracellular membranes, the coiled coil regions (heptad repeats) assume a trimer-of-hairpins structure, positioning the fusion peptide in close proximity to the C-terminal region of the ectodomain. The formation of this structure appears to d
   4012..4129    +  misc_feature   cPPT/CTS: central polypurine tract and central termination sequence of HIV-1
   4152..4455    +  enhancer       CMV enhancer: human cytomegalovirus immediate early enhancer
   4456..4659    +  promoter       CMV promoter: human cytomegalovirus (CMV) immediate early promoter
   4661..4680    +  promoter       PLtetO-1 promoter (fragment): modified phage lambda PL promoter with tet operator sites (Lutz and Bujard, 1997)
   4682..4701    +  promoter       PLtetO-1 promoter (fragment): modified phage lambda PL promoter with tet operator sites (Lutz and Bujard, 1997)
   4741..4865    +  protein_bind   attR1: mutant version of attR; recombination site for the Gateway® LR reaction LR Clonase™
   4890..4920    +  promoter       lac UV5 promoter: E. coli lac promoter with an "up" mutation
   4945..4973    +  promoter       cat promoter (fragment): promoter of the E. coli cat gene encoding chloramphenicol acetyltransferase
   4974..5633    +  CDS            CmR: chloramphenicol acetyltransferase; cat; confers resistance to chloramphenicol
   5812..5970    +  CDS            ccdA (fragment): CCDA_ECO57 - Also known as H, letA. Experimental evidence at protein level: Swiss-Prot protein existence level 1. Antitoxin component of a type II toxin-antitoxin (TA) system which inhibits the post-segregational killing (PSK) of plasmid-free cells, also referred to as a plasmid addiction system. Binds to and blocks the activity of CcdB; will also remove bound CcdB protein from the CcdB-GyrA complex by forming a CcdA-CcdB complex, a process termed rejuvenation. Functions as a transcriptional corepressor for the ccdAB operon, repression also requires CcdB (By similarity). From Escherichia coli
   5975..6277    +  CDS            ccdB: CCDB_ECOLI - Also known as G, letB, letD. Experimental evidence at protein level: Swiss-Prot protein existence level 1. Toxic component of a type II toxin-antitoxin (TA) system, functioning in plasmid maintainence. Responsible for the post- segregational killing (PSK) of plasmid-free cells, also referred to as a plasmid addiction system. Half-life of over 2 hours. Cell killing by CcdB is accompanied by filamentation, defects in chromosome and plasmid segregation, defects in cell division, formation of anucleate cells, decreased DNA synthesis and plasmid loss. Interferes with the activity of DN
   6321..6445    -  protein_bind   attR2: mutant version of attR; recombination site for the Gateway® LR reaction LR Clonase™
   6476..7064    +  misc_feature   WPRE: woodchuck hepatitis virus posttranscriptional regulatory element
   7120..7619    +  promoter       PGK promoter: mouse phosphoglycerate kinase 1 promoter
   7637..8663    +  CDS            HygR (fragment): aminoglycoside phosphotransferase from E. coli; aph(4)-Ia; confers resistance to hygromycin
   8681..8959    +  CDS            yokD (fragment): YOKD_BACSU - Experimental evidence at protein level: Swiss-Prot protein existence level 1. May contribute to antibiotic resistance. From Bacillus subtilis (strain 168).
   8967..9035    +  CDS            nef (fragment): NEF_HV1Z2 - Experimental evidence at protein level: Swiss-Prot protein existence level 1. Extracellular Nef protein targets CD4(+) T-lymphocytes for apoptosis by interacting with CXCR4 surface receptors. From Human immunodeficiency virus type 1 group M subtype D (isolate Z2/CDC-Z34) (HIV-1).
   9037..9270    +  LTR            3' LTR (ΔU3): self-inactivating 3' long terminal repeat (LTR) from HIV-1
   9342..9463    +  polyA_signal   SV40 poly(A) signal: SV40 polyadenylation signal
   9482..9617    +  rep_origin     SV40 ori: SV40 origin of replication
   9650..9668    -  promoter       T7 promoter: promoter for bacteriophage T7 RNA polymerase
   9676..9831    +  CDS            lacZα (fragment): LacZα fragment of β-galactosidase; lacZ fragment
   9839..10294   +  rep_origin     f1 ori (sequence partly withheld): f1 bacteriophage origin of replication; arrow indicates direction of (+) strand synthesis
