[The description below was written by a language model from this plasmid's Addgene catalogue record and pLannotate feature annotations shown in this document.]
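Description:
pLenti CMV/TO Hygro DEST (693-2) is an empty third-generation, self-inactivating lentiviral Gateway destination vector for mammalian expression, built on the p156RRL-sinPPT-CMV-GFP-PRE backbone and totalling 10,296 bp. In bacteria it replicates from a high-copy ColE1/pUC-type origin and carries ampicillin resistance on the backbone, along with an f1 origin and remnants of lac and phage T3/T7 promoter elements. Because the Gateway cassette encodes the CcdB gyrase toxin, the unrecombined plasmid must be maintained in a ccdB-tolerant strain, with chloramphenicol resistance selecting for retention of the cassette.

The viral genome is transcribed from a chimeric RSV promoter fused to a truncated HIV-1 5' LTR, which makes packaging Tat-independent. It contains the Ψ packaging signal with a gag fragment, the Rev response element, a cPPT/CTS, and a ΔU3 3' LTR followed by an SV40 poly(A) signal and SV40 origin.

Within the provirus, the CMV enhancer/promoter is followed by two tet operator sequences (CMV/TO). This arrangement allows tetracycline-regulated expression in cells that supply the Tet repressor and constitutive expression in cells that do not. Downstream lies the attR1–CmR–ccdB–attR2 cassette, which an LR recombination reaction replaces with a gene of interest from an entry clone, while ccdB counter-selects non-recombinants. A WPRE follows the cassette to enhance transcript expression, and a separate mouse PGK promoter drives a hygromycin resistance gene for selecting transduced cells. No insert is present.

The vector is intended for producing lentivirus that delivers stable, optionally inducible transgene expression. The depositor notes minor mismatches between the reference and quality-control sequences in backbone regions, which are not expected to affect function.
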