Addgene plasmid #17291: pLenti CMV/TO Hygro DEST (693-2)
Purpose: (Empty Backbone) 3rd gen lentiviral Gateway destination vector, expression, CMV/TO promoter, Hygro
Depositing lab: Eric Campeau & Paul Kaufman. Depositing organization: University of Massachusetts, Worcester. Publication: A versatile viral system for expression and depletion of proteins in mammalian cells. Campeau E, Ruhl VE, Rodier F, Smith CL, Rahmberg BL, Fuss JO, Campisi J, Yaswen P, Cooper PK, Kaufman PD.. PLoS One. 2009 Aug 6;4(8):e6529. 10.1371/journal.pone.0006529 PubMed 19657394.
Backbone
  Vector backbone: p156RRL-sinPPT-CMV-GFP-PRE/Nhe I
  Backbone size (bp): 10296
  Vector type: Mammalian Expression, Lentiviral ; Destination vector
  Selectable markers: Hygromycin
Growth in bacteria
  Bacterial resistance: Chloramphenicol and Ampicillin, 25 & 100 μg/mL
  Growth temperature: 37°C
  Growth strain: ccdB Survival
  Growth instructions: DB3.1 or CCDB survival, 37oC
  Copy number: High Copy
Gene/Insert
  Gene/Insert name: None
  Cloning method: Restriction Enzyme
  Sequencing primers: 5′ CMVforw
Terms and licenses: Academic/Nonprofit Terms; Industry Terms: Not Available to Industry
Depositor comments: Please note that there are a few gaps in alignment between Addgene's quality control sequence and the depositor's reference sequence. These mismatches are in backbone regions and should not affect function.
How to cite: pLenti CMV/TO Hygro DEST (693-2) was a gift from Eric Campeau & Paul Kaufman (Addgene plasmid # 17291 ; http://n2t.net/addgene:17291 ; RRID:Addgene_17291)
