>Addgene plasmid #17291 | pLenti CMV/TO Hygro DEST (693-2) | addgene partial sequence | sequence record 72106 | M13pUC-fwd 5'-CCCAGTCACGACGTTGTAAAACG-3'
GACTCACTATAGGGCGAATTGGGTACGTCCCTAGGCCTCCAAAAAAGCCTCCTCACTACTTCTGGAATAG
CTCAGAGGCCGAGGCGGCCTCGGCCTCTGCATAAATAAAAAAAATTAGTCAGCCATGGGGCGGAGAATGG
GCGGAACTGGGCGGAGTTAGGGGCGGGATGGGCGGAGTTAGGGGCGGGATAGCTAGAGCCAGACATGATA
AGATACATTGATGAGTTTGGACAAACCACAACTAGAATGCAGTGAAAAAAATGCTTTATTTGTGAAATTT
GTGATGCTATTGCTTTATTTGTAACCATTATAAGCTGCAATAAACAAGTTCCTCTCACTCTCTGATATTC
ATTTCTTTGCAAGTTATAAATACTGAATAATAAGATGACATGAACTACTACTGCTAGAGATTTTCCACAC
TGACTAAAAGGGTCTGAGGGATCTCTAGTTACCAGAGTCACACAACAGACGGGCACACACTACTTGAAGC
ACTCAAGGCAAGCTTTATTGAGGCTTAAGCAGTGGGTTCCCTAGTTAGCCAGAGAGCTCCCAGGCTCAGA
TCTGGTCTAACCAGAGAGACCCAGTACAAGCAAAAAGCAGATCTTGTCTTCGTTGGGAGTGAGCTAGCCC
TTCCAGTCCCCCCTTTTCTTTTAAAAAGTGGCTAAGATCTACAGCTGCCTTGTAAGTCATTGGTCTTAAA
GGTACCGGGCCCTCGACGGATCTGCACCCAATCGGCAGGCACGGGCGGCGATCTCCAATCTGCGGGATCA
GTCAGATCACCCGAGTGCGTGGGCATGACAATCGTGCCCTGGGGACCAACACAATCCAGAAGGGCCTGAA
TCACTGCGACCGG
