>Addgene plasmid #17291 | pLenti CMV/TO Hygro DEST (693-2) | addgene partial sequence | sequence record 91681 | CMV-F 5'-CGCAAATGGGCGGTAGGCGTG-3'
GAGCTCTCCCTATCAGTGATAGAGATCTCCCTATCAGTGATAGAGATCGTCGACTAGTCCAGTGTGGTGG
AATTCTGCAGATATCAACAAGTTTGTACAAAAAAGCTGAACGAGAAACGTAAAATGATATAAATATCAAT
ATATTAAATTAGATTTTGCATAAAAAACAGACTACATAATACTGTAAAACACAACATATCCAGTCACTAT
GGCGGCCGCATTAGGCACCCCAGGCTTTACACTTTATGCTTCCGGCTCGTATAATGTGTGGATTTTGAGT
TAGGATCCGTCGAGATTTTCAGGAGCTAAGGAAGCTAAAATGGAGAAAAAAATCACTGGATATACCACCG
TTGATATATCCCAATGGCATCGTAAAGAACATTTTGAGGCATTTCAGTCAGTTGCTCAATGTACCTATAA
CCAGACCGTTCAGCTGGATATTACGGCCTTTTTAAAGACCGTAAAGAAAAATAAGCACAAGTTTTATCCG
GCCTTTATTCACATTCTTGCCCGCCTGATGAATGCTCATCCGGAATTCCGTATGGCAATGAAAGACGGTG
AGCTGGTGATATGGGATAGTGTTCACCCTTGTTACACCGTTTTCCATGAGCAAACTGAAACGTTTTCATC
GCTCTGGAGTGAATACCACGACGATTTCCGGCAGTTTCTACACATATATTCGCAAGATGTGGCGTGTTAC
GGTGAAAACCTGGCCTATTTCCCTAAAGGGTTTATTGAGAATATGTTTTTCGTCTCAGCCAATCCCTGGG
TGAGTTTCACCAGTTTTGATTTAAACGTGGCCAATATGGACAACTTCTTCGCCCCCGTTTTCACCATGGG
CAAATA
