>Addgene plasmid #17291 | pLenti CMV/TO Hygro DEST (693-2) | addgene partial sequence | sequence record 91682 | CAT-R 5'-GCAACTGACTGAAATGCCTC-3'
GGGATATATCAACGGTGGTATATCCAGTGATTTTTTTCTCCATTTTAGCTTCCTTAGCTCCTGAAAATCT
CGACGGATCCTAACTCAAAATCCACACATTATACGAGCCGGAAGCATAAAGTGTAAAGCCTGGGGTGCCT
AATGCGGCCGCCATAGTGACTGGATATGTTGTGTTTTACAGTATTATGTAGTCTGTTTTTTATGCAAAAT
CTAATTTAATATATTGATATTTATATCATTTTACGTTTCTCGTTCAGCTTTTTTGTACAAACTTGTTGAT
ATCTGCAGAATTCCACCACACTGGACTAGTCGACGATCTCTATCACTGATAGGGAGATCTCTATCACTGA
TAGGGAGAGCTCTGCTTATATAGACCTCCCACCGTACACGCCTACCGCCCATTTGCGTCAATGGGGCGGA
GTTGTTACGACATTTTGGAAAGTCCCGTTGATTTTGGTGCCAAAACAAACTCCCATTGACGTCAATGGGG
TGGAGACTTGGAAATCCCCGTGAGTCAAACCGCTATCCACGCCCATTGATGTACTGCCAAAACCGCATCA
CCATGGTAATAGCGATGACTAATACGTAGATGTACTGCCAAGTAGGAAAGTCCCATAAGGTCATGTACTG
GGCATAATGCCAGGCGGGCCATTTACCGTCATTGACGTCAATAGGGGGCGTACTTGGCATATGATACACT
TGATGTACTGCCAAGTGGGCAGTTTACCGTAAATACTCCACCCATTGACGTCAATGGAAAGTCCCTATTG
GCGTTACTATGGGAACATACGTCATTATTGACGTCAATGGGCGGGGGTCGTTGGGCGGTCAGCCAGGCGG
GCCATTTACCGTAAGTTATG
